Addgene plasmid #115402: AAEL008296 CCAP R
Purpose: Expresses Ae. aegypti receptor in mammalian cells
Depositing lab: Leslie Vosshall. Depositing organization: Rockefeller University. Publication: Small-Molecule Agonists of Ae. aegypti Neuropeptide Y Receptor Block Mosquito Biting. Duvall LB, Ramos-Espiritu L, Barsoum KE, Glickman JF, Vosshall LB. Cell. 2019 Feb 7;176(4):687-701.e5. doi: 10.1016/j.cell.2018.12.004. PubMed 30735632.
Backbone
  Vector backbone: pME18s
  Vector type: Mammalian Expression
Growth in bacteria
  Bacterial resistance: Ampicillin, 100 μg/mL
  Growth temperature: 37°C
  Growth strain: DH5alpha
  Copy number: High Copy
Gene/Insert
  Gene/Insert name: ovo isoform X1
  Species: Aedes aegypti
  GenBank ID: XP_021694763.1
  Cloning method: Gateway Cloning
Terms and licenses: Academic/Nonprofit Terms; Industry Terms: Not Available to Industry
Depositor comments: The neuropeptide CDS was inserted into the pME18s plasmid using NotI and XhoI sites.
How to cite: AAEL008296 CCAP R was a gift from Leslie Vosshall (Addgene plasmid # 115402 ; http://n2t.net/addgene:115402 ; RRID:Addgene_115402)
