[The description below was written by a language model from this plasmid's Addgene catalogue record and pLannotate feature annotations shown in this document.]
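Description:
AAEL008296 CCAP R is a mammalian expression plasmid built on the pME18s backbone and intended, according to its stated purpose, to express an Aedes aegypti receptor in mammalian cells. The name points to gene AAEL008296 and a crustacean cardioactive peptide (CCAP) receptor. It is propagated in E. coli as a high-copy plasmid through a ColE1/pUC-type origin and selected with ampicillin through the β-lactamase gene and its native promoter. No mammalian selection marker is annotated, which suggests transient transfection.

The expression cassette follows the SRα arrangement typical of pME18s. The SV40 enhancer and early promoter are fused to a truncated HTLV-1 5' LTR segment, followed by a modified SV40 intron with splice donor and acceptor sites that promotes efficient processing of the transcript. The insert lies downstream of these elements and is terminated by an SV40 polyadenylation signal.

The identity of the insert is not consistent across the record. The plasmid name and purpose describe a neuropeptide receptor, but the insert field lists "ovo isoform X1" from Aedes aegypti. In agreement with that field, the sequenced plasmid contains a region resembling human OVOL1, a putative transcription factor rather than a receptor. The short chicken β-actin promoter match on the reverse strand within the insert region is probably a chance hit. The cloning method is also recorded in two ways: Gateway in the catalogue field, and NotI/XhoI restriction cloning in the depositor comments. Users should verify the encoded protein from the sequence before relying on the name. The plasmid was deposited with a study of small-molecule agonists of a mosquito neuropeptide Y receptor, but the record does not state what role this construct played in it.
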