Features (pLannotate 1.2.2; 9 found; start..end, strand, type, name):
      1..330     +  promoter       SV40 promoter: SV40 enhancer and early promoter
    346..614     +  LTR            5' LTR (truncated): truncated 5' long terminal repeat (LTR) from human T-cell leukemia virus (HTLV) type 1
    644..740     +  intron         SV40 intron: modified SV40 intron with splice donor and acceptor sites
   2816..2832    -  promoter       chicken β-actin promoter (fragment): contains a 21-bp deletion relative to the standard chicken β-actin promoter
   3131..3511    +  CDS            OVOL1 (fragment): OVOL1_HUMAN - Experimental evidence at protein level: Swiss-Prot protein existence level 1. Putative transcription factor. Involved in hair formation and spermatogenesis. May function in the differentiation and/or maintenance of the urogenital system (By similarity). From Homo sapiens (Human).
   3748..3882    +  polyA_signal   SV40 poly(A) signal: SV40 polyadenylation signal
   4092..4680    -  rep_origin     ori: high-copy-number ColE1/pMB1/pBR322/pUC origin of replication
   4851..5711    -  CDS            AmpR: β-lactamase; bla; confers resistance to ampicillin, carbenicillin, and related antibiotics
   5712..5816    -  promoter       AmpR promoter: bla
>Addgene plasmid #115402 | AAEL008296 CCAP R | addgene full sequence | sequence record 221126 | Addgene NGS Result
GTGTGTCAGTTAGGGTGTGGAAAGTCCCCAGGCTCCCCAGCAGGCAGAAGTATGCAAAGCATGCATCTCA
ATTAGTCAGCAACCAGGTGTGGAAAGTCCCCAGGCTCCCCAGCAGGCAGAAGTATGCAAAGCATGCATCT
CAATTAGTCAGCAACCATAGTCCCGCCCCTAACTCCGCCCATCCCGCCCCTAACTCCGCCCAGTTCCGCC
CATTCTCCGCCCCATGGCTGACTAATTTTTTTTATTTATGCAGAGGCCGAGGCCGCCTCGGCCTCTGAGC
TATTCCAGAAGTAGTGAGGAGGCTTTTTTGGAGGCCTAGGCTTTTGCAAAAAGCTCCTCGATCGAGGGGC
TCGCATCTCTCCTTCACGCGCCCGCCGCCCTACCTGAGGCCGCCATCCACGCCGGTTGAGTCGCGTTCTG
CCGCCTCCCGCCTGTGGTGCCTCCTGAACTGCGTCCGCCGTCTAGGTAAGTTTAAAGCTCAGGTCGAGAC
CGGGCCTTTGTCCGGCGCTCCCTTGGAGCCTACCTAGACTCAGCCGGCTCTCCACGCTTTGCCTGACCCT
GCTTGCTCAACTCTACGTCTTTGTTTCGTTTTCTGTTCTGCGCCGTTACAGATCCAAGCTCTGAAAAACC
AGAAAGTTAACTGGTAAGTTTAGTCTTTTTGTCTTTTATTTCAGGTCCCGGATCCGGTGGTGGTGCAAAT
CAAAGAACTGCTCCTCAGTGGATGTTGCCTTTACTTCTAGGCCTGTACGGAAGTGTTACTTCTGCTCTAA
AAGCTGCGGAATTCCGGAATTTCCTCGAGATGCCGAAGATCAGCTTGATTAAGCACCGGATCCACCAGGA
GCAGTTGCGGCTGCTCGAGTCCCAGAAGAATGCCAACTTTGGCGAGGGGGGCTTCGGGAGCGAACCGCTG
TCGCTGGTATCGCGCAAGAAGGACCACAAAGAGGGCGCAGATCGCGACATCTTCAGCGAGGAGAACCGCC
TGAGTCCGCCATGCCGCGAGACGTCCTCCTCGCCCTCATCGTCCATCTTCAGCTCGGTCGTCCAAGCGGC
CCAGAACCTGTCAGTCAACCAGAGAAGCAGTCCCGGCTCACCGCCGGCGGTGCCCCTGTTTCTCCAGCGC
AGCTTCGCCAAAGAACCTTCGGAACCCGCACCCATCCCGGCCCCGACGCCGGGGCGTCGCTTCTTCTCGT
CCATCACCGGCGGCGACATCCCCTACGGCGGAAGCCGCCCAGGACACGTGCTGACACAGGCCGAGCGCAA
AGTCTACCCCCCAAGCCGGCCCCTCACTCCTCAGCAGCAACAACCCCCGGTGGAGAAGAAGGATCCCCAC
AGCAATCAGTCACAGCCGGCGGCCCGCGAGGAACGCAATGTCATCACGGAGGAACGTCCGGTGGTCTCGG
TGGAACCACGATCACCACCCCCAAAAGACCGCGTCCCGACGCCACCCCCAGCGCCAGGACCCGTCGTGCG
CTGCTCCGTCATCCAGCGAGCCCCACAAGCCCCTCTGTCCCCACGGAGACCCACAGTGTCCAGCCCGGAC
AGCAGCCCCAAGGCAGTGGATCTGAAGGTGCGCCCCACAGAGCTGGAACCCGAGCAGGAACAGCCCATCG
ATTACCACATACCAAAACGCTGCGAGGACGGCAAGGAGAACAAGAAGGAGGACGAAGAGCGGGAGAAGAA
GATGCGCGAGGCCCGACGGGAGGCCATCCTGAGGAGACATCTCCTCTCAATGCGCTACCGATACGGTAAG
CTGAACGGGATCATGCAGGCCGCGGCCGGACACGGTCGCTCCTCAAGCGGCGGAGGACAAGCCGGAGGCG
GTCACAGCGGACACAGCGGTGGCGGAAGTATCAACTTCTCTTCCGGATCCGGAAGCCTTGGAGGAGCTAG
CGGAGGCAGTGGCGGTGCAATCGGTGGAGGTGGAGGAGCCGGAGGTGGCATGGGAGGAGGACGCGACGGA
CGGTCCAACTATGGCCCGAACAGCCCTCCAACCGGATCTCTGCCACCCTTCTACGAAAGCCTCAAAGGCG
GCAACGCTGGGCTCAACGGCTACAACGCCAACGGAGGCTTCCTCAACACCAACTGGAACAACATGGACTG
CGACACCACTCAGGATCTAACCAACATAGGAGCCTACACGGATGCTAACGGGAACAGCAGTACGAACCCG
TCCAAACAATACTCCATGCTTCAGAACGCCTACGGCATAGCGCTCAAGGACGAAGCAGACCTCGACTACG
ACTCCAAGATGGACTCGTTCTCCAACCTCTACGGCAACTACGACGTCAACGATTCCATGATGGCCGAAAT
GAACGGCGTCGGTGTCGACCCGCTGCACCTCACCGCGACACTCACCTTCTCCTCGCCGGGAGACAGCGCC
CTGCTGGACAGTTTCACCGACGCCGTCGACCTGAGCCACTTCCTGAATCGTCTCCCCTCGGACGAGCAGT
CCAGTAGCTGCAACGATCTGGAACTAACCTCCACCCCATCGCTCACCCCCGATTCCGTGTCCACCTCCCT
CCAACAGGTCGACCACCACGACGGCCTCGACCAATACCCGGAACACCTGCTCCTCTCCCGAAGCTACAAC
GCCACCTTCAACAACACCCCCAAATATATGCAACCACCGCACCCACACCAAGAGAATCCCCCCAGCTACC
AATCCTCCCACCAGTTCCACTCCCTCAGCAACTTCGACCTCGACTCCCACAGTAACCTGTCCCTTCCCTC
CCCCAACAGCCACTCCCTCCAATCCCCCTCCTCATCCTCCTCTCCACCATCTTCCTCCTCATCATCTGCC
ACCGCAGCAGCAGCAGCCGCCGCCGCCGCCGCATCCCTAGCCGCCGCCGGCCTCCCGGGCCATGGCCCCC
ACGTAGTGGCTCTTGGTGCCCCATCACCGGTCACCGCACCGCCCCCGGGCGTCGTCGCCTCAACCATCCA
AAACCTCGGCCTCCCGGCGGAAGTCCAGCTGGAGTTCGTGAACGGTGGCCACGGCATCAAGAACCCCCTC
GCGGTCGAAAACATCCCCGGCCGGCTCCGGGACGAGGACAAACACCACTCGAAGCTGCTCCAGCAAACGG
AAGTCCTGAAAGTCTCCATCGATGAAACCGGCGCCGACCAGCAGAGCAAGTTCGTCTGCCGGATATGCCA
GAAGTCGTTCACGTTGCAGCGGTTGCTCAACCGGCACATGAAGTGCCACTCGGACGTCAAGCGGTACCTG
TGCACGTTCTGCGGCAAGGGGTTCAATGATACGTTCGACCTGAAGCGGCACACCCGGACGCACACCGGCG
TCCGGCCCTACAAGTGCAATCTGTGCGAGAAGTCGTTCACGCAGCGGTGCTCGCTGGAGTCGCACTGTTT
GAAGGTGCACGGCGTGCAGCACCAGTACGCGTACAAGGAGCGGCGCACGAAGATGTACGTCTGCGAGGAG
TGCGGCCACACGACCAACGAACCGGAGGTCCACTACCTGCACCTGAAGGAGAAGCACCCCTACTCGCCGG
CCCTGCTCAAGTTCTACGACAAGCGCCACTTCAAGTTCACCAACTCACAGTTCGCCAACAATCTCCTGGG
CTCGTTCCCGATGCCTGTTCAGAACTGAATTTGATCGTTTTTTTGTATTTGTGCAGTGGAACGCGCACAC
CTTTATACGCGCACAACCAGTAGGCGGCCGCTAGACTAGTCTAGAGAAAAAACCTCCCACACCTCCCCCT
GAACCTGAAACATAAAATGAATGCAATTGTTGTTGTTAACTTGTTTATTGCAGCTTATAATGGTTACAAA
TAAAGCAATAGCATCACAAATTTCACAAATAAAGCATTTTTTTCACTGCATTCTAGTTGTGGTTTGTCCA
AACTCATCAATGTATCTTATCATGTCTGGATCCCCGGGTACCGAGCTCGAATTAATTCCTCTTCCGCTTC
CTCGCTCACTGACTCGCTGCGCTCGGTCGTTCGGCTGCGGCGAGCGGTATCAGCTCACTCAAAGGCGGTA
ATACGGTTATCCACAGAATCAGGGGATAACGCAGGAAAGAACATGTGAGCAAAAGGCCAGCAAAAGGCCA
GGAACCGTAAAAAGGCCGCGTTGCTGGCGTTTTTCCATAGGCTCCGCCCCCCTGACGAGCATCACAAAAA
TCGACGCTCAAGTCAGAGGTGGCGAAACCCGACAGGACTATAAAGATACCAGGCGTTTCCCCCTGGAAGC
TCCCTCGTGCGCTCTCCTGTTCCGACCCTGCCGCTTACCGGATACCTGTCCGCCTTTCTCCCTTCGGGAA
GCGTGGCGCTTTCTCATAGCTCACGCTGTAGGTATCTCAGTTCGGTGTAGGTCGTTCGCTCCAAGCTGGG
CTGTGTGCACGAACCCCCCGTTCAGCCCGACCGCTGCGCCTTATCCGGTAACTATCGTCTTGAGTCCAAC
CCGGTAAGACACGACTTATCGCCACTGGCAGCAGCCACTGGTAACAGGATTAGCAGAGCGAGGTATGTAG
GCGGTGCTACAGAGTTCTTGAAGTGGTGGCCTAACTACGGCTACACTAGAAGAACAGTATTTGGTATCTG
CGCTCTGCTGAAGCCAGTTACCTTCGGAAAAAGAGTTGGTAGCTCTTGATCCGGCAAACAAACCACCGCT
GGTAGCGGTGGTTTTTTTGTTTGCAAGCAGCAGATTACGCGCAGAAAAAAAGGATCTCAAGAAGATCCTT
TGATCTTTTCTACGGGGTCTGACGCTCAGTGGAACGAAAACTCACGTTAAGGGATTTTGGTCATGAGATT
ATCAAAAAGGATCTTCACCTAGATCCTTTTAAATTAAAAATGAAGTTTTAAATCAATCTAAAGTATATAT
GAGTAAACTTGGTCTGACAGTTACCAATGCTTAATCAGTGAGGCACCTATCTCAGCGATCTGTCTATTTC
GTTCATCCATAGTTGCCTGACTCCCCGTCGTGTAGATAACTACGATACGGGAGGGCTTACCATCTGGCCC
CAGTGCTGCAATGATACCGCGAGACCCACGCTCACCGGCTCCAGATTTATCAGCAATAAACCAGCCAGCC
GGAAGGGCCGAGCGCAGAAGTGGTCCTGCAACTTTATCCGCCTCCATCCAGTCTATTAATTGTTGCCGGG
AAGCTAGAGTAAGTAGTTCGCCAGTTAATAGTTTGCGCAACGTTGTTGCCATTGCTACAGGCATCGTGGT
GTCACGCTCGTCGTTTGGTATGGCTTCATTCAGCTCCGGTTCCCAACGATCAAGGCGAGTTACATGATCC
CCCATGTTGTGCAAAAAAGCGGTTAGCTCCTTCGGTCCTCCGATCGTTGTCAGAAGTAAGTTGGCCGCAG
TGTTATCACTCATGGTTATGGCAGCACTGCATAATTCTCTTACTGTCATGCCATCCGTAAGATGCTTTTC
TGTGACTGGTGAGTACTCAACCAAGTCATTCTGAGAATAGTGTATGCGGCGACCGAGTTGCTCTTGCCCG
GCGTCAATACGGGATAATACCGCGCCACATAGCAGAACTTTAAAAGTGCTCATCATTGGAAAACGTTCTT
CGGGGCGAAAACTCTCAAGGATCTTACCGCTGTTGAGATCCAGTTCGATGTAACCCACTCGTGCACCCAA
CTGATCTTCAGCATCTTTTACTTTCACCAGCGTTTCTGGGTGAGCAAAAACAGGAAGGCAAAATGCCGCA
AAAAAGGGAATAAGGGCGACACGGAAATGTTGAATACTCATACTCTTCCTTTTTCAATATTATTGAAGCA
TTTATCAGGGTTATTGTCTCATGAGCGGATACATATTTGAATGTATTTAGAAAAATAAACAAATAGGGGT
TCCGCGCACATTTCCCCGAAAAGTGCCACCTGCAAGCTTGGCTGTGGAAT
