>Addgene plasmid #115402 | AAEL008296 CCAP R | depositor partial sequence | sequence record 217408 | neuropeptide CDS
ATGCCGAAGATCAGCTTGATTAAGCACCGGATCCACCAGGAGCAGTTGCGGCTGCTCGAGTCCCAGAAGA
ATGCCAACTTTGGCGAGGGGGGCTTCGGGAGCGAACCGCTGTCGCTGGTATCGCGCAAGAAGGACCACAA
AGAGGGCGCAGTCGCGACATCTTCAGCGAGGAGAACCGCCTGAGTCCGCCATGCCGCGAGACGTCCTCCT
CGCCCTCATCGTCCATCTTCAGCTCGGTCGTCCAAGCGGCCCAGAACCTGTCAGTCAACCAGAGAAGCAG
TCCCGGCTCACCGCCGGCGGTGCCCCTGTTTCTCCAGCGCAGCTTCGCCAAAGAACCTTCGGAACCCGCA
CCGATCCCGGCCCCGACGCCGGTGCGTCGCTTCTTCTCGTCCATCACCGGCGGCGACATCCCCTACGGCG
GAAGCCGCCCAGGACACGTGCTGACACAGGCCGAGCGCAAAGTCTACCCCCCAAGCCGACCCCTCACTCC
TCAGCAGCAACAACCCCCGGTGGAGAAGAAGGATCCCCACAGCAATCAGTCACAGCCGGCGGCCCGCGAG
GAACGCAATGTCATCACGGAGGAACGTCCGGTGGTCTCGGTGGAACCACGATCACCACCCCCAAAAGACC
GCGTCCCGACGCCACCACCAGCGCCAGGACCCGTCGTGCGCTGCTCCGTCATCCAGCGAGCCCCACAAGC
CCCTCTGTCCCCACGGAGACCCACAGTGTCCAGCCCGGACAGCAGCCCCAAGGCAGTGGATCTGAAGGTG
CGCCCCACAGAGCTGGAACCCGAGCAGGAACAGCCCATCGATTACCACATACCAAAACGCTGCGAAGACG
GCAAGGAGAACAAGAAGGAGGACGAAGAGCGGGAGAAGAAGATGCGCGAGGCCCGACGGGAGGCCATCCT
GAGGAGACATCTCCTCTCAATGCGCTACCGATACGGTAAGCTGAACGGGATCATGCAGGCTGCGGCCGGA
CACGGTCGCTCCTCAAGCGGCGGAGGACAAGCCGGAGGCGGTCACAGCGGACACAGCGGTGGCGGAAGTA
TCAACTTCTCTTCCGGATCCGGAAGCCTTGGAGGAGCTAGCGGAGGCAGTGGCGGTGCAATCGGTGGAGG
TGGAGGAGCCGGAGGTGGCATGGGAGGAGGACGCGACGGACGGTCCAACTATGGCCCGAACAGCCCTCCA
ACCGGATCTCTGCCACCCTTCTACGAAAGCCTCAAAGGCGGCAACGCTGGGCTCAACGGCTACAACGCCA
ACGGAGGCTTCCTCAACACCAACTGGAACAACATGGACTGCGACACCACTCAGGATCTAACCAACATAGG
AGCCTACACGGATGCTAACGGGAACAGCAGTACGAACCCGTCCAAACAATACTCCATGCTTCAGAACGCC
TACGGCATAGCGCTCAAGGACGAAGCAGACCTCGACTACGACTCCAAGATGGACTCGTTCTCCAACCTCT
ACGGCAACTACGACGTCAACGATTCCATGATGGCCGAAATGAACGGCGTCGGTGTCGACCCGCTGCACCT
CACCGCGACACTCACCTTCTCCTCGCCGGGAGACAGCGCCCTGCTGGACAGTTTCACCGACGCCGTCGAC
CTGAGCCACTTCCTGAATCGTCTCCCCTCGGACGAGCAGTCCAGTAGCTGCAACGATCTGGAACTAACCT
CCACCCCATCGCTCACCCCCGATTCCGTGTCCACCTCCCTCCAACAGGTCGACCACCACGACGGCCTCGA
CCAATACCCGGAACACCTGCTCCTCTCCCGAAGCTACAACGCCACCTTCAACAACACCCCCAAATATATG
CAACCACCGCACCCACACCAAGAGAATCCCCCCAGCTACCAATCCTCCCACCAGTTCCACTCCCTCAGCA
ACTTCGACCTCGACTCCCACAGTAACCTGTCCCTTCCCTCCCCCAACAGCCACTCCCTCCAATCCCCCTC
CTCATCCTCCTCTCCACCATCTTCCTCCTCATCATCTGCCACCGCAGCAGCAGCAGCCGCCGCCGCCGCC
GCATCCCTAGCCGCCGCCGGCCTCCCGGGCCATGGCCCCCACGTAGTGGCTCTTGGTGCCCCATCACCGG
TCACCGCACCGCCCCCGGGCGTCGTCGCCTCAACCATCCAAAACCTCGGCCTCCCGGCGGAAGTCCAGCT
GGAGTTCGTGAACGGTGGCCACGGCATCAAGAACCCCCTCGCGGTCGAAAACATCCCCGGCCGGCTCCGG
GACGAGGACAAACACCACTCGAAGCTGCTCCAGCAAACGGAAGTCCTGAAAGTCTCCATCGATGAAACCG
GCGCCGACCAGCAGAGCAAGTTCGTCTGCCGGATATGCCAGAAGTCCTTCACGTTGCAGCGGTTGCTCAA
CCGGCACATGAAGTGCCACTCGGACGTCAAGCGGTACCTGTGCACGTTCTGCGGCAAGGGGTTCAATGAT
ACGTTCGACCTGAAGCGGCACACCCGGACGCACACCGGCGTCCGGCCCTACAAGTGCAATCTGTGCGAGA
AGTCGTTCACGCAGCGGTGCTCGCTGGAGTCGCACTGTTTGAAGGTGCACGGCGTGCAGCACCAGTACGC
GTACAAGGAGCGGCGCACGAAGATGTACGTCTGCGAGGAGTGCGGCCACACGACCAACGAACCGGAGGTC
CACTACCTGCACCTGAAGGAGAAGCACCCCTACTCGCCGGCCCTGCTCAAGTTCTACGACAAGCGCCACT
TCAAGTTCACCAACTCACAGTTCGCCAACAATCTCCTGGGCTCGTTCCCGATGCCTGTTCAGAACTGATG
GAACGCGCACACCTTTATACGCGCACAACCAGTAG
